Addgene plasmid #244777: CL20_mEGFP_Vidr_010
Purpose: Express mEGFP-tagged intrinsically disordered protein (IDR), Vidr_010, derived from human protein FOXN3
Depositing lab: Richard Kriwacki. Depositing organization: St. Jude Children's Research Hospital. Publication: Proteome-wide computational analyses reveal links between protein condensate formation and RNA biology. Maiti S, Tripathi S, Baggett DW, Phillips AH, Park CG, Wang J, Wahiduzzaman, Freyaldenhoven WT, Kinger S, Pioso BJ, Bollinger JC, Somjee R, Lang B, Babu MM, Kriwacki RW. Sci Adv. 2025 Dec 5;11(49):eady1420. doi: 10.1126/sciadv.ady1420. Epub 2025 Dec 3. PubMed 41337585.
Backbone
  Vector backbone: CL20
  Vector type: Mammalian Expression
Growth in bacteria
  Bacterial resistance: Ampicillin, 100 μg/mL
  Growth temperature: 37°C
  Growth strain: NEB Stable
  Copy number: High Copy
Gene/Insert
  Gene/Insert name: Vidr_010
  Species: H. sapiens (human)
  Mutation: Unmutated
  Tag / fusion protein: monomeric EGFP (N terminal on insert)
  Cloning method: Restriction Enzyme; 5′ cloning site Unknown (unknown if destroyed)
Terms and licenses: Academic/Nonprofit Terms; Industry Terms: Not Available to Industry
Depositor comments: FOXN3_253_490
How to cite: CL20_mEGFP_Vidr_010 was a gift from Richard Kriwacki (Addgene plasmid # 244777 ; http://n2t.net/addgene:244777 ; RRID:Addgene_244777)
