[The description below was written by a language model from this plasmid's Addgene catalogue record and pLannotate feature annotations shown in this document.]
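Description:
CL20_mEGFP_Vidr_010 is a mammalian expression plasmid built on the CL20 backbone. The catalogue lists it simply as a mammalian expression vector, but the feature table shows the architecture of a self-inactivating HIV-1-based lentiviral transfer vector. A CMV enhancer sits upstream of a truncated 5' LTR, followed by the Ψ packaging signal, a partial gag sequence, the cPPT/CTS, and the Rev response element, with a ΔU3 3' LTR fragment and a rabbit β-globin polyadenylation signal closing the unit. These elements would allow the transcript to be packaged and integrated when helper functions are supplied in trans, although the plasmid can equally drive expression by direct transfection. It is maintained in E. coli through a high-copy ColE1/pUC-type origin and ampicillin resistance. The recorded use of a recombination-deficient growth strain fits the repeated LTR sequences. An SV40 origin and small lac-derived remnants are also present in the backbone.

The payload is an internal CMV enhancer/promoter cassette driving monomeric EGFP fused to the N terminus of Vidr_010, an unmutated intrinsically disordered region from the human transcriptional repressor FOXN3. The depositor's comment indicates residues 253 to 490, consistent with the annotated FOXN3 fragment lying directly downstream of mEGFP on the same strand. The monomeric form of EGFP reduces tag-driven self-association, which matters when scoring the behaviour of the fused segment. The plasmid's stated purpose is to express this fluorescently tagged IDR, and the associated study concerns proteome-wide analysis of protein condensate formation and its links to RNA biology. This suggests use for imaging the localisation and condensate-forming propensity of the IDR in cells.
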