Features (pLannotate 1.2.2; 29 found; start..end, strand, type, name):
      1..589     +  rep_origin     ori: high-copy-number ColE1/pMB1/pBR322/pUC origin of replication
    772..826     +  CDS            lacI (fragment): lac repressor; lacI; The lac repressor binds to the lac operator to inhibit transcription in E. coli. This inhibition can be relieved by adding lactose or isopropyl-β-D-thiogalactopyranoside (IPTG).
    828..962     -  polyA_signal   SV40 poly(A) signal: SV40 polyadenylation signal
    982..1117    -  rep_origin     SV40 ori: SV40 origin of replication
   1141..1163    -  promoter       SV40 promoter (fragment): SV40 enhancer and early promoter
   1170..1209    +  CDS            lacI (fragment): lac repressor; lacI; The lac repressor binds to the lac operator to inhibit transcription in E. coli. This inhibition can be relieved by adding lactose or isopropyl-β-D-thiogalactopyranoside (IPTG).
   1222..1243    +  protein_bind   CAP binding site: CAP binding activates transcription in the presence of cAMP. E. coli catabolite activator protein
   1258..1288    +  promoter       lac promoter: promoter for the E. coli lac operon
   1296..1312    +  protein_bind   lac operator: The lac repressor binds to the lac operator to inhibit transcription in E. coli. This inhibition can be relieved by adding lactose or isopropyl-β-D-thiogalactopyranoside (IPTG). lac repressor encoded by lacI
   1697..1752    -  polyA_signal   β-globin poly(A) signal: rabbit β-globin polyadenylation signal (Gil and Proudfoot, 1987)
   1838..1973    -  LTR            3' LTR (ΔU3) (fragment): self-inactivating 3' long terminal repeat (LTR) from HIV-1
   1975..2043    -  CDS            nef (fragment): NEF_HV1Z2 - Experimental evidence at protein level: Swiss-Prot protein existence level 1. Extracellular Nef protein targets CD4(+) T-lymphocytes for apoptosis by interacting with CXCR4 surface receptors. From Human immunodeficiency virus type 1 group M subtype D (isolate Z2/CDC-Z34) (HIV-1).
   2069..2782    -  CDS            FOXN3 (fragment): FOXN3_HUMAN - Also known as C14orf116, CHES1. Experimental evidence at protein level: Swiss-Prot protein existence level 1. Acts as a transcriptional repressor. May be involved in DNA damage-inducible cell cycle arrests (checkpoints). From Homo sapiens (Human).
   2825..3541    -  CDS            mEGFP: mEGFP is a basic (constitutively fluorescent) green fluorescent protein published in 2002, derived from Aequorea victoria. It has moderate acid sensitivity.
   3555..3592    -  misc_feature   MCS (fragment): multiple cloning site
   3591..3607    -  promoter       tight TRE promoter (fragment): Tet-responsive promoter PTight, consisting of seven tet operator sequences followed by the minimal CMV promoter
   3623..3826    -  promoter       CMV promoter: human cytomegalovirus (CMV) immediate early promoter
   3827..4130    -  enhancer       CMV enhancer: human cytomegalovirus immediate early enhancer
   4198..4214    -  misc_feature   MCS (fragment): multiple cloning site
   4214..4239    -  CDS            Rev (fragment): human immunodeficiency virus 1 (HIV-1) Rev protein; rev; enhances nuclear export of unspliced and incompletely spliced viral mRNAs
   4616..4849    -  misc_feature   RRE: The Rev response element (RRE) of HIV-1 allows for Rev-dependent mRNA export from the nucleus to the cytoplasm.
   4983..5066    -  CDS            vif (fragment): VIF_HV1BR - Experimental evidence at protein level: Swiss-Prot protein existence level 1. Counteracts the innate antiviral activity of host APOBEC3F and APOBEC3G. Forms a complex with host APOBEC3F and APOBEC3G thus preventing the entry of these lethally hypermutating enzymes into progeny virions. Recruits an active E3 ubiquitin ligase complex composed of elongin BC, CUL5, and RBX2 to induce polyubiquitination of APOBEC3G and APOBEC3F. In turn, they are directed to the 26S proteasome for degradation. Vif interaction with APOBEC3G also blocks its cytidine deaminase activity in a proteasome-inde
   5209..5326    -  misc_feature   cPPT/CTS: central polypurine tract and central termination sequence of HIV-1
   5475..5834    -  CDS            HIV-1 gag (fragment): gag protein from human immunodeficiency virus 1; gag
   5818..5943    -  misc_feature   HIV-1 Ψ: packaging signal of human immunodeficiency virus type 1
   5990..6247    -  LTR            5' LTR (truncated): truncated 5' long terminal repeat (LTR) from HIV-1
   6249..6628    -  enhancer       CMV enhancer: human cytomegalovirus immediate early enhancer
   6659..6763    +  promoter       AmpR promoter: bla
   6764..7624    +  CDS            AmpR: β-lactamase; bla; confers resistance to ampicillin, carbenicillin, and related antibiotics
>Addgene plasmid #244777 | CL20_mEGFP_Vidr_010 | addgene full sequence | sequence record 488240 | Addgene NGS Result
TTGAGATCCTTTTTTTCTGCGCGTAATCTGCTGCTTGCAAACAAAAAAACCACCGCTACCAGCGGTGGTT
TGTTTGCCGGATCAAGAGCTACCAACTCTTTTTCCGAAGGTAACTGGCTTCAGCAGAGCGCAGATACCAA
ATACTGTTCTTCTAGTGTAGCCGTAGTTAGGCCACCACTTCAAGAACTCTGTAGCACCGCCTACATACCT
CGCTCTGCTAATCCTGTTACCAGTGGCTGCTGCCAGTGGCGATAAGTCGTGTCTTACCGGGTTGGACTCA
AGACGATAGTTACCGGATAAGGCGCAGCGGTCGGGCTGAACGGGGGGTTCGTGCACACAGCCCAGCTTGG
AGCGAACGACCTACACCGAACTGAGATACCTACAGCGTGAGCTATGAGAAAGCGCCACGCTTCCCGAAGG
GAGAAAGGCGGACAGGTATCCGGTAAGCGGCAGGGTCGGAACAGGAGAGCGCACGAGGGAGCTTCCAGGG
GGAAACGCCTGGTATCTTTATAGTCCTGTCGGGTTTCGCCACCTCTGACTTGAGCGTCGATTTTTGTGAT
GCTCGTCAGGGGGGCGGAGCCTATGGAAAAACGCCAGCAACGCGGCCTTTTTACGGTTCCTGGCCTTTTG
CTGGCCTTTTGCTCACATGTTCTTTCCTGCGTTATCCCCTGATTCTGTGGATAACCGTATTACCGCCTTT
GAGTGAGCTGATACCGCTCGCCGCAGCCGAACGACCGAGCGCAGCGAGTCAGTGAGCGAGGAAGCGGAAG
AGCGCCCAATACGCAAACCGCCTCTCCCCGCGCGTTGGCCGATTCATTAATGCAGCGGATCCAGACATGA
TAAGATACATTGATGAGTTTGGACAAACCACAACTAGAATGCAGTGAAAAAAATGCTTTATTTGTGAAAT
TTGTGATGCTATTGCTTTATTTGTAACCATTATAAGCTGCAATAAACAAGTTAGCTTTTTGCAAAAGCCT
AGGCCTCCAAAAAAGCCTCCTCACTACTTCTGGAATAGCTCAGAGGCCGAGGCGGCCTCGGCCTCTGCAT
AAATAAAAAAAATTAGTCAGCCATGGGGCGGAGAATGGGCGGAACTGGGCGGAGTTAGGGGCGGGATGGG
CGGAGTTAGGGGCGGGACTATGGTTGCTGACTAATTGAGATGCGGATCCGCTGGCACGACAGGTTTCCCG
ACTGGAAAGCGGGCAGTGAGCGCAACGCAATTAATGTGAGTTAGCTCACTCATTAGGCACCCCAGGCTTT
ACACTTTATGCTTCCGGCTCGTATGTTGTGTGGAATTGTGAGCGGATAACAATTTCACACAGGAAACAGC
TATGACCATGATTACGCCAAGCTTGGGCTGCAGGTCGAGGGATCTCCATAAGAGAAGAGGGACAGCTATG
ACTGGGAGTAGTCAGGAGAGGAGGAAAAATCTGGCTAGTAAAACATGTAAGGAAAATTTTAGGGATGTTA
AAGAAAAAAATAACACAAAACAAAATATAAAAAAAATCTAACCTCAAGTCAAGGCTTTTCTATGGAATAA
GGAATGGACAGCAGGGGGCTGTTTCATATACTGATGACCTCTTTATAGCCAACCTTTGTTCATGGCAGCC
AGCATATGGGCATATGTTGCCAAACTCTAAACCAAATACTCATTCTGATGTTTTAAATGATTTGCCCTCC
CATATGTCCTTCCGAGTGAGAGACACAAAAAATTCCAACACACTATTGCAATGAAAATAAATTTCCTTTA
TTAGCCAGAAGTCAGATGCTCAAGGGGCTTCATGATGTCCCCATAATTTTTGGCAGAGGGAAAAAGATCT
GCTAGCTCGAGCAGCTGAAGCTTTATTGAGGCTTAAGCAGTGGGTTCCCTAGTTAGCCAGAGAGCTCCCA
GGCTCAGATCTGGTCTAACCAGAGAGACCCAGTACAGGCAAAAAGCAGATCTTGTCTTCTTTGGGAGTGA
ATTAGCCCTTCCAGTCCCCCCTTTTCTTTTAAAAAGTGGCTAAGATCTACAGCTGCCTTGTAAGTCATTG
GTCTTAAAGGTACCGTAATCTTATCTAGAACCGGTTCAATTCTTCGTCGTTTCCTTCTGTTCTTTCTGGC
CCTTCGCCGTGCGATTAGTGATATTGTTTAAGCATGAACGAATCCCAGCCAAATGCAGAAGGCTCCCCGC
TGCTTCCTTCATCTCTTCGTCGTCTGATTCAGGAGGCTTTTCAGTACGACGTTTCTTCAAAGGTAAGGTG
TCGCTGGGTACCTTGCGTGCTTTTGCAAAGTGTTGACGTTTTTTATGCTGGCTAGCATATCCAGAATCCC
CCAAACTATCCTTCGGCTCTTTTTGCGAGTGCTTACGGTCGTCCTCCTCTGTGTCGCTGGGTGACTCATG
CGAGCGAAACGATCCTTCACTCCCCTCGCTTCCTTCTTGACTACCCTTAGTAGCAAACTCGTAGTGGTCG
TCAGCAGAGCTGCTCGAACTACTAATCGAATCGCTCGTGGGCGAGGTAGAACGGGCATTACTCGATTTGG
CAGAGGAGTAATTATGGTCTTCTTTAGGGTCGCCACTGACCACAGGCGATCCACAAGAGGGTTCCGATTC
AGTGCGCATACGACAGGATGTAATCCCGTTGCGCATGGCTGCGGTAACACCGATCGGCGTGATAGGCAAA
GGACGAACACCTGGAAACAGTCCACGGGATAAAACACGTGCGCCGTTCTGGATGACTCCCGGCGGGAACC
CTGCCTGGATCTCAGGCGGGGTATTCAGCAGCATCATAGCCGATGCCGCATCCCGGGAAGCGGCCGCACT
TCCCCCGGAGCCTCCGCTTCCGCCCTTGTACAGCTCGTCCATGCCGAGAGTGATCCCGGCGGCGGTCACG
AACTCCAGCAGGACCATGTGATCGCGCTTCTCGTTGGGGTCTTTGCTCAGCTTGGACTGGGTGCTCAGGT
AGTGGTTGTCGGGCAGCAGCACGGGGCCGTCGCCGATGGGGGTGTTCTGCTGGTAGTGGTCGGCGAGCTG
CACGCTGCCGTCCTCGATGTTGTGGCGGATCTTGAAGTTCACCTTGATGCCGTTCTTCTGCTTGTCGGCC
ATGATATAGACGTTGTGGCTGTTGTAGTTGTACTCCAGCTTGTGCCCCAGGATGTTGCCGTCCTCCTTGA
AGTCGATGCCCTTCAGCTCGATGCGGTTCACCAGGGTGTCGCCCTCGAACTTCACCTCGGCGCGGGTCTT
GTAGTTGCCGTCGTCCTTGAAGAAGATGGTGCGCTCCTGGACGTAGCCTTCGGGCATGGCGGACTTGAAG
AAGTCGTGCTGCTTCATGTGGTCGGGGTAGCGGCTGAAGCACTGCACGCCGTAGGTCAGGGTGGTCACGA
GGGTGGGCCAGGGCACGGGCAGCTTGCCGGTGGTGCAGATGAACTTCAGGGTCAGCTTGCCGTAGGTGGC
ATCGCCCTCGCCCTCGCCGGACACGCTGAACTTGTGGCCGTTTACGTCGCCGTCCAGCTCGACCAGGATG
GGCACCACCCCGGTGAACAGCTCCTCGCCCTTGCTCACCATGGTGGCGACCGGTGGATCCCGGGCCCGCG
GTACCGTCGACTGCAGAATTCGGTTCACTAAACGAGCCCGGTTCACTAAACGAGCTCTGCTTATATAGAC
CTCCCACCGTACACGCCTACCGCCCATTTGCGTCAATGGGGCGGAGTTGTTACGACATTTTGGAAAGTCC
CGTTGATTTTGGTGCCAAAACAAACTCCCATTGACGTCAATGGGGTGGAGACTTGGAAATCCCCGTGAGT
CAAACCGCTATCCACGCCCATTGATGTACTGCCAAAACCGCATCACCATGGTAATAGCGATGACTAATAC
GTAGATGTACTGCCAAGTAGGAAAGTCCCATAAGGTCATGTACTGGGCATAATGCCAGGCGGGCCATTTA
CCGTCATTGACGTCAATAGGGGGCGTACTTGGCATATGATACACTTGATGTACTGCCAAGTGGGCAGTTT
ACCGTAAATACTCCACCCATTGACGTCAATGGAAAGTCCCTATTGGCGTTACTATGGGAACATACGTCAT
TATTGACGTCAATGGGCGGGGGTCGTTGGGCGGTCAGCCAGGCGGGCCATTTACCGTAAGTTATGTAACG
CGGAACTCCATATATGGGCTATGAACTAATGACCCCGTAATTGATTACTATTAATAACTAGCACGCGTTC
GAAGCTTGAGCTCGGTCCCCTCGGGGTTGGGAGGTGGGTCTGAAACGATAATGGTGAATATCCCTGCCTA
ACTCTATTCACTATAGAAAGTACAGCAAAAACTATTCTTAAACCTACCAAGCCTCCTACTATCATTATGA
ATAATTTTATATACCACAGCCAATTTGTTATGTTAAACCAATTCCACAAACTTGCCCATTTATCTAATTC
CAATAATTCTTGTTCATTCTTTTCTTGCTGGTTTTGCGATTCTTCAATTAAGGAGTGTATTAAGCTTGTG
TAATTGTTAATTTCTCTGTCCCACTCCATCCAGGTCGTGTGATTCCAAATCTGTTCCAGAGATTTATTAC
TCCAACTAGCATTCCAAGGCACAGCAGTGGTGCAAATGAGTTTTCCAGAGCAACCCCAAATCCCCAGGAG
CTGTTGATCCTTTAGGTATCTTTCCACAGCCAGGATTCTTGCCTGGAGCTGCTTGATGCCCCAGACTGTG
AGTTGCAACAGATGCTGTTGCGCCTCAATAGCCCTCAGCAAATTGTTCTGCTGCTGCACTATACCAGACA
ATAATTGTCTGGCCTGTACCGTCAGCGTCATTGACGCTGCGCCCATAGTGCTTCCTGCTGCTCCCAAGAA
CCCAAGGAACAAAGCTCCTATTCCCACTGCTCTTTTTTCTCTCTGCACCACTCTTCTCTTTGCCTTGGTG
GGTGCTACTCCTAATGGTTCAATTTTTACTACTTTATATTTATATAATTCACTTCTCCAATTGTCCCTCA
TATCTCCTCCTTATGGTGTTTTACTAAACTTTTCCATGTTCTAATCCTCATCCTGTCTACTTGCCACACA
ATCATCACCTGCCATCTGTTTTCCATAATCCCTAATGATCTTTGCTTTTCTTCTTGGCACTACTTTTATG
TCACTATTATCTTGTATTACTACTGCCCCTTCACCTTTCCAGAGGAGCTTTGCTGGTCCTTTCCAAAGTG
GATTTCTGCTGTCCCTGTAATAAACCCGAAAATTTTGAATTTTTGTAATTTGTTTTTGTAATTCTTTAGT
TTGTATGTCTGTTGCTATTATGTCTACTATTCTTTCCCCTGCACTGTACCCCCCAATCCCCCCTTTTCTT
TTAAAATTGTGGATGAATACTGCCATTTGTACTGCTGTCTTAAGATGTTCAGCCTGATCTCTTACCTGTC
CTATAATTTTCTTTAATTCTTTATTCATAGATTCTACTACTCCTTGACTTTGGGGATTGTAGGGAATTTC
CAGGTCTGAAGATCCTGCTGCTTGCTGTGCTTTTTTCTTACTTTTGTTTTGCTCTTCCTCTATCTTGTCT
AAAGCTTCCTTGGTGTCTTTTATCTCTATCCTTTGATGCACACAATAGAGGGTTGCTACTGTATTATATA
ATGATCTAAGTTCTTCTGATCCTGTCTGAAGGGATGGTTGTAGCTGTCCCAGTATTTGTCTACAGCCTTC
TGATGTTTCTAACAGGCCAGTATTAACTGCGAATCGTTCTAGCTCCCTGCTTGCCCATACTATATGTTTT
AATTTATATTTTTTCTTTCCCCCTGGCCTTAACCGAATTTTTTCCCATCGCGATCTAATTCTCCCCCGCT
TAATACTGACGCTCTCGCACCCATCTCTCTCCTTCTAGCCTCCGCTAGTCAAAATTTTTGGCGTACTCAC
CAGTCGCCGCCCCTCGCCTCTTGCCGTGCGCGCTTCAGCAAGCCGAGTCCTGCGTCGAGAGAGCTCCTCT
GGTTTCCCTTTCGCTTTCAAGTCCCTGTTCGGGCGCCACTGCTAGAGATTTTCCACACTGACTAAAAGGG
TCTGAGGGATCTCTAGTTACCAGAGTCACACAACAGACGGGCACACACTACTTGAAGCACTCAAGGCAAG
CTTTATTGAGGCTTAAGCAGTGGGTTCCCTAGTTAGCCAGAGAGCTCCCAGGCTCAGATCTGGTCTAACC
AGAGAGACCCAGTACAGGCAAAAAGCAGCTGCTTATATGCAGGATCTGAGGGCTCGCCACTCCCCAGTCC
CGCCCAGGCCACGCCTCCCATGGTAATAGCGATGACTAATACGTAGATGTACTGCCAAGTAGGAAAGTCC
CATAAGGTCATGTACTGGGCATAATGCCAGGCGGGCCATTTACCGTCATTGACGTCAATAGGGGGCGTAC
TTGGCATATGATACACTTGATGTACTGCCAAGTGGGCAGTTTACCGTAAATACTCCACCCATTGACGTCA
ATGGAAAGTCCCTATTGGCGTTACTATGGGAACATACGTCATTATTGACGTCAATGGGCGGGGGTCGTTG
GGCGGTCAGCCAGGCGGGCCATTTACCGTAAGTTATGTAACGCGGAACTCCATATATGGGCTATGAACTA
ATGACCCCGTAATTGATTACTATTAATAACTAGTCAATAATCAATGTCGACCCAGGTGGCACTTTTCGGG
GAAATGTGCGCGGAACCCCTATTTGTTTATTTTTCTAAATACATTCAAATATGTATCCGCTCATGAGACA
ATAACCCTGATAAATGCTTCAATAATATTGAAAAAGGAAGAGTATGAGTATTCAACATTTCCGTGTCGCC
CTTATTCCCTTTTTTGCGGCATTTTGCCTTCCTGTTTTTGCTCACCCAGAAACGCTGGTGAAAGTAAAAG
ATGCTGAAGATCAGTTGGGTGCACGAGTGGGTTACATCGAACTGGATCTCAACAGCGGTAAGATCCTTGA
GAGTTTTCGCCCCGAAGAACGTTTTCCAATGATGAGCACTTTTAAAGTTCTGCTATGTGGCGCGGTATTA
TCCCGTATTGACGCCGGGCAAGAGCAACTCGGTCGCCGCATACACTATTCTCAGAATGACTTGGTTGAGT
ACTCACCAGTCACAGAAAAGCATCTTACGGATGGCATGACAGTAAGAGAATTATGCAGTGCTGCCATAAC
CATGAGTGATAACACTGCGGCCAACTTACTTCTGACAACGATCGGAGGACCGAAGGAGCTAACCGCTTTT
TTGCACAACATGGGGGATCATGTAACTCGCCTTGATCGTTGGGAACCGGAGCTGAATGAAGCCATACCAA
ACGACGAGCGTGACACCACGATGCCTGTAGCAATGGCAACAACGTTGCGCAAACTATTAACTGGCGAACT
ACTTACTCTAGCTTCCCGGCAACAATTAATAGACTGGATGGAGGCGGATAAAGTTGCAGGACCACTTCTG
CGCTCGGCCCTTCCGGCTGGCTGGTTTATTGCTGATAAATCTGGAGCCGGTGAGCGTGGGTCTCGCGGTA
TCATTGCAGCACTGGGGCCAGATGGTAAGCCCTCCCGTATCGTAGTTATCTACACGACGGGGAGTCAGGC
AACTATGGATGAACGAAATAGACAGATCGCTGAGATAGGTGCCTCACTGATTAAGCATTGGTAACTGTCA
GACCAAGTTTACTCATATATACTTTAGATTGATTTAAAACTTCATTTTTAATTTAAAAGGATCTAGGTGA
AGATCCTTTTTGATAATCTCATGACCAAAATCCCTTAACGTGAGTTTTCGTTCCACTGAGCGTCAGACCC
CGTAGAAAAGATCAAAGGATCTTC
